>Addgene plasmid #196207 | PCDH-METTL16-3*Flag | addgene full sequence | sequence record 383845 | Addgene NGS Result
TGTAGTCTTATGCAATACTCTTGTAGTCTTGCAACATGGTAACGATGAGTTAGCAACATGCCTTACAAGG
AGAGAAAAAGCACCGTGCATGCCGATTGGTGGAAGTAAGGTGGTACGATCGTGCCTTATTAGGAAGGCAA
CAGACGGGTCTGACATGGATTGGACGAACCACTGAATTGCCGCATTGCAGAGATATTGTATTTAAGTGCC
TAGCTCGATACATAAACGGGTCTCTCTGGTTAGACCAGATCTGAGCCTGGGAGCTCTCTGGCTAACTAGG
GAACCCACTGCTTAAGCCTCAATAAAGCTTGCCTTGAGTGCTTCAAGTAGTGTGTGCCCGTCTGTTGTGT
GACTCTGGTAACTAGAGATCCCTCAGACCCTTTTAGTCAGTGTGGAAAATCTCTAGCAGTGGCGCCCGAA
CAGGGACTTGAAAGCGAAAGGGAAACCAGAGGAGCTCTCTCGACGCAGGACTCGGCTTGCTGAAGCGCGC
ACGGCAAGAGGCGAGGGGCGGCGACTGGTGAGTACGCCAAAAATTTTGACTAGCGGAGGCTAGAAGGAGA
GAGATGGGTGCGAGAGCGTCAGTATTAAGCGGGGGAGAATTAGATCGCGATGGGAAAAAATTCGGTTAAG
GCCAGGGGGAAAGAAAAAATATAAATTAAAACATATAGTATGGGCAAGCAGGGAGCTAGAACGATTCGCA
GTTAATCCTGGCCTGTTAGAAACATCAGAAGGCTGTAGACAAATACTGGGACAGCTACAACCATCCCTTC
AGACAGGATCAGAAGAACTTAGATCATTATATAATACAGTAGCAACCCTCTATTGTGTGCATCAAAGGAT
AGAGATAAAAGACACCAAGGAAGCTTTAGACAAGATAGAGGAAGAGCAAAACAAAAGTAAGACCACCGCA
CAGCAAGCGGCCACTGATCTTCAGACCTGGAGGAGGAGATATGAGGGACAATTGGAGAAGTGAATTATAT
AAATATAAAGTAGTAAAAATTGAACCATTAGGAGTAGCACCCACCAAGGCAAAGAGAAGAGTGGTGCAGA
GAGAAAAAAGAGCAGTGGGAATAGGAGCTTTGTTCCTTGGGTTCTTGGGAGCAGCAGGAAGCACTATGGG
CGCAGCGTCAATGACGCTGACGGTACAGGCCAGACAATTATTGTCTGGTATAGTGCAGCAGCAGAACAAT
TTGCTGAGGGCTATTGAGGCGCAACAGCATCTGTTGCAACTCACAGTCTGGGGCATCAAGCAGCTCCAGG
CAAGAATCCTGGCTGTGGAAAGATACCTAAAGGATCAACAGCTCCTGGGGATTTGGGGTTGCTCTGGAAA
ACTCATTTGCACCACTGCTGTGCCTTGGAATGCTAGTTGGAGTAATAAATCTCTGGAACAGATTTGGAAT
CACACGACCTGGATGGAGTGGGACAGAGAAATTAACAATTACACAAGCTTAATACACTCCTTAATTGAAG
AATCGCAAAACCAGCAAGAAAAGAATGAACAAGAATTATTGGAATTAGATAAATGGGCAAGTTTGTGGAA
TTGGTTTAACATAACAAATTGGCTGTGGTATATAAAATTATTCATAATGATAGTAGGAGGCTTGGTAGGT
TTAAGAATAGTTTTTGCTGTACTTTCTATAGTGAATAGAGTTAGGCAGGGATATTCACCATTATCGTTTC
AGACCCACCTCCCAACCCCGAGGGGACCCGACAGGCCCGAAGGAATAGAAGAAGAAGGTGGAGAGAGAGA
CAGAGACAGATCCATTCGATTAGTGAACGGATCTCGACGGTATCGGTTAACTTTTAAAAGAAAAGGGGGG
ATTGGGGGGTACAGTGCAGGGGAAAGAATAGTAGACATAATAGCAACAGACATACAAACTAAAGAATTAC
AAAAACAAATTACAAAATTCAAAATTTTATCGATACTAGTATTATGCCCAGTACATGACCTTATGGGACT
TTCCTACTTGGCAGTACATCTACGTATTAGTCATCGCTATTACCATGGTGATGCGGTTTTGGCAGTACAT
CAATGGGCGTGGATAGCGGTTTGACTCACGGGGATTTCCAAGTCTCCACCCCATTGACGTCAATGGGAGT
TTGTTTTGGCACCAAAATCAACGGGACTTTCCAAAATGTCGTAACAACTCCGCCCCATTGACGCAAATGG
GCGGTAGGCGTGTACGGTGGGAGGTTTATATAAGCAGAGCTCGTTTAGTGAACCGTCAGATCGCCTGGAG
ACGCCATCCACGCTGTTTTGACCTCCATAGAAGATTCTAGGCCACCATGGACTACAAAGACCATGACGGT
GATTATAAAGATCATGACATCGACTACAAGGACGACGACGACAAGGCTCTGAGTAAATCAATGCATGCAA
GAAATAGATACAAGGACAAACCTCCTGACTTTGCATATCTGGCATCCAAATATCCAGATTTTAAGCAGCA
TGTTCAGATAAATCTGAATGGAAGAGTGAGCCTTAATTTTAAAGACCCCGAAGCAGTCAGAGCTCTGACG
TGTACTCTCCTAAGGGAAGATTTTGGACTTTCTATTGATATTCCATTGGAGAGACTAATTCCCACAGTTC
CCTTGAGACTCAACTATATTCACTGGGTAGAAGATCTGATCGGTCACCAGGATTCTGACAAAAGTACTCT
CCGAAGAGGAATTGACATAGGCACGGGGGCATCTTGCATCTACCCCTTACTTGGAGCAACCTTGAATGGC
TGGTACTTTTTGGCTACCGAAGTGGATGATATGTGTTTCAACTATGCAAAGAAAAATGTGGAACAGAATA
ACTTATCTGATCTCATAAAAGTGGTGAAAGTGCCACAGAAGACACTCCTGATGGATGCTCTTAAAGAAGA
ATCTGAGATAATCTATGACTTTTGCATGTGCAACCCTCCCTTTTTTGCCAATCAATTGGAAGCCAAGGGA
GTAAACTCACGAAATCCTCGAAGACCTCCGCCTAGTTCTGTTAATACAGGAGGCATCACAGAGATCATGG
CAGAAGGAGGTGAATTAGAGTTTGTTAAAAGGATCATCCATGACAGTCTACAACTTAAAAAAAGATTAAG
ATGGTATAGCTGCATGCTGGGAAAGAAATGCAGCCTGGCGCCTCTGAAGGAGGAGCTTCGCATACAAGGG
GTTCCCAAAGTAACGTACACTGAATTCTGTCAAGGTCGGACAATGAGATGGGCCTTAGCTTGGAGTTTTT
ATGATGATGTCACAGTACCATCACCACCAAGTAAGCGAAGAAAATTAGAGAAACCGAGAAAACCCATAAC
ATTCGTGGTGCTGGCGTCCGTGATGAAGGAATTATCCCTCAAAGCATCACCTCTGCGCTCGGAGACGGCG
GAAGGCATAGTCGTTGTCACGACATGGATTGAAAAAATTCTCACTGATTTGAAGGTCCAGCATAAACGAG
TTCCCTGTGGAAAAGAGGAAGTCAGCCTTTTCCTAACGGCCATAGAAAACTCCTGGATTCATTTAAGGAG
AAAGAAAAGAGAGCGTGTGAGACAGCTGAGAGAAGTTCCCCGAGCTCCTGAGGACGTCATTCAGGCCTTG
GAAGAGAAAAAGCCCACCCCCAAAGAGTCTGGCAATAGCCAAGAACTGGCCAGGGGCCCCCAGGAGAGGA
CCCCCTGTGGGCCTGCTCTGCGGGAAGGCGAGGCTGCCGCTGTGGAGGGCCCGTGCCCGAGCCAGGAGTC
CCTGTCCCAGGAGGAAAACCCGGAACCCACGGAGGATGAAAGGAGTGAGGAAAAGGGAGGGGTGGAGGTT
TTGGAAAGTTGTCAAGGCTCTAGCAACGGAGCCCAGGACCAAGAGGCTTCTGAGCAGTTCGGCAGCCCAG
TGGCTGAAAGGGGGAAACGTCTCCCAGGAGTGGCCGGACAGTACCTGTTTAAGTGTTTGATAAACGTTAA
GAAGGAGGTGGACGATGCCTTAGTGGAGATGCACTGGGTTGAGGGCCAGAACAGGGATCTGATGAACCAG
CTTTGCACCTACATACGTAACCAAATTTTCAGGCTTGTTGCAGTTAACTAGGATCCGCGGCCGCGAAGGA
TCTGCGATCGCTCCGGTGCCCGTCAGTGGGCAGAGCGCACATCGCCCACAGTCCCCGAGAAGTTGGGGGG
AGGGGTCGGCAATTGAACGGGTGCCTAGAGAAGGTGGCGCGGGGTAAACTGGGAAAGTGATGTCGTGTAC
TGGCTCCGCCTTTTTCCCGAGGGTGGGGGAGAACCGTATATAAGTGCAGTAGTCGCCGTGAACGTTCTTT
TTCGCAACGGGTTTGCCGCCAGAACACAGCTGAAGCTTCGAGGGGCTCGCATCTCTCCTTCACGCGCCCG
CCGCCCTACCTGAGGCCGCCATCCACGCCGGTTGAGTCGCGTTCTGCCGCCTCCCGCCTGTGGTGCCTCC
TGAACTGCGTCCGCCGTCTAGGTAAGTTTAAAGCTCAGGTCGAGACCGGGCCTTTGTCCGGCGCTCCCTT
GGAGCCTACCTAGACTCAGCCGGCTCTCCACGCTTTGCCTGACCCTGCTTGCTCAACTCTACGTCTTTGT
TTCGTTTTCTGTTCTGCGCCGTTACAGATCCAAGCTGTGACCGGCGCCTACGCTAGACGCCACCATGGAG
AGCGACGAGAGCGGCCTGCCCGCCATGGAGATCGAGTGCCGCATCACCGGCACCCTGAACGGCGTGGAGT
TCGAGCTGGTGGGCGGCGGAGAGGGCACCCCCAAGCAGGGCCGCATGACCAACAAGATGAAGAGCACCAA
AGGCGCCCTGACCTTCAGCCCCTACCTGCTGAGCCACGTGATGGGCTACGGCTTCTACCACTTCGGCACC
TACCCCAGCGGCTACGAGAACCCCTTCCTGCACGCCATCAACAACGGCGGCTACACCAACACCCGCATCG
AGAAGTACGAGGACGGCGGCGTGCTGCACGTGAGCTTCAGCTACCGCTACGAGGCCGGCCGCGTGATCGG
CGACTTCAAGGTGGTGGGCACCGGCTTCCCCGAGGACAGCGTGATCTTCACCGACAAGATCATCCGCAGC
AACGCCACCGTGGAGCACCTGCACCCCATGGGCGATAACGTGCTGGTGGGCAGCTTCGCCCGCACCTTCA
GCCTGCGCGACGGCGGCTACTACAGCTTCGTGGTGGACAGCCACATGCACTTCAAGAGCGCCATCCACCC
CAGCATCCTGCAGAACGGGGGCCCCATGTTCGCCTTCCGCCGCGTGGAGGAGCTGCACAGCAACACCGAG
CTGGGCATCGTGGAGTACCAGCACGCCTTCAAGACCCCCATCGCCTTCGCCAGATCCCGCGCTCAGTCGT
CCAATTCTGCCGTGGACGGCACCGCCGGACCCGGCTCCACCGGATCTCGCGAGGGCAGAGGAAGTCTTCT
AACATGCGGTGACGTGGAGGAGAATCCCGGCCCTATGACCGAGTACAAGCCCACGGTGCGCCTCGCCACC
CGCGACGACGTCCCCAGGGCCGTACGCACCCTCGCCGCCGCGTTCGCCGACTACCCCGCCACGCGCCACA
CCGTCGATCCGGACCGCCACATCGAGCGGGTCACCGAGCTGCAAGAACTCTTCCTCACGCGCGTCGGGCT
CGACATCGGCAAGGTGTGGGTCGCGGACGACGGCGCCGCGGTGGCGGTCTGGACCACGCCGGAGAGCGTC
GAAGCGGGGGCGGTGTTCGCCGAGATCGGCCCGCGCATGGCCGAGTTGAGCGGTTCCCGGCTGGCCGCGC
AGCAACAGATGGAAGGCCTCCTGGCGCCGCACCGGCCCAAGGAGCCCGCGTGGTTCCTGGCCACCGTCGG
CGTCTCGCCCGACCACCAGGGCAAGGGTCTGGGCAGCGCCGTCGTGCTCCCCGGAGTGGAGGCGGCCGAG
CGCGCCGGGGTGCCCGCCTTCCTGGAGACCTCCGCGCCCCGCAACCTCCCCTTCTACGAGCGGCTCGGCT
TCACCGTCACCGCCGACGTCGAGGTGCCCGAAGGACCGCGCACCTGGTGCATGACCCGCAAGCCCGGTGC
CTGAAATCAACCTCTGGATTACAAAATTTGTGAAAGATTGACTGGTATTCTTAACTATGTTGCTCCTTTT
ACGCTATGTGGATACGCTGCTTTAATGCCTTTGTATCATGCTATTGCTTCCCGTATGGCTTTCATTTTCT
CCTCCTTGTATAAATCCTGGTTGCTGTCTCTTTATGAGGAGTTGTGGCCCGTTGTCAGGCAACGTGGCGT
GGTGTGCACTGTGTTTGCTGACGCAACCCCCACTGGTTGGGGCATTGCCACCACCTGTCAGCTCCTTTCC
GGGACTTTCGCTTTCCCCCTCCCTATTGCCACGGCGGAACTCATCGCCGCCTGCCTTGCCCGCTGCTGGA
CAGGGGCTCGGCTGTTGGGCACTGACAATTCCGTGGTGTTGTCGGGGAAATCATCGTCCTTTCCTTGGCT
GCTCGCCTGTGTTGCCACCTGGATTCTGCGCGGGACGTCCTTCTGCTACGTCCCTTCGGCCCTCAATCCA
GCGGACCTTCCTTCCCGCGGCCTGCTGCCGGCTCTGCGGCCTCTTCCGCGTCTCCGCCTTCGCCCTCAGA
CGAGTCGGATCTCCCTTTGGGCCGCCTCCCCGCCTGGTACCTTTAAGACCAATGACTTACAAGGCAGCTG
TAGATCTTAGCCACTTTTTAAAAGAAAAGGGGGGACTGGAAGGGCTAATTCACTCCCAACGAAGATAAGA
TCTGCTTTTTGCTTGTACTGGGTCTCTCTGGTTAGACCAGATCTGAGCCTGGGAGCTCTCTGGCTAACTA
GGGAACCCACTGCTTAAGCCTCAATAAAGCTTGCCTTGAGTGCTTCAAGTAGTGTGTGCCCGTCTGTTGT
GTGACTCTGGTAACTAGAGATCCCTCAGACCCTTTTAGTCAGTGTGGAAAATCTCTAGCAGTAGTAGTTC
ATGTCATCTTATTATTCAGTATTTATAACTTGCAAAGAAATGAATATCAGAGAGTGAGAGGAACTTGTTT
ATTGCAGCTTATAATGGTTACAAATAAAGCAATAGCATCACAAATTTCACAAATAAAGCATTTTTTTCAC
TGCATTCTAGTTGTGGTTTGTCCAAACTCATCAATGTATCTTATCATGTCTGGCTCTAGCTATCCCGCCC
CTAACTCCGCCCATCCCGCCCCTAACTCCGCCCAGTTCCGCCCATTCTCCGCCCCATGGCTGACTAATTT
TTTTTATTTATGCAGAGGCCGAGGCCGCCTCGGCCTCTGAGCTATTCCAGAAGTAGTGAGGAGGCTTTTT
TGGAGGCCTAGACTTTTGCAGAGACCAAATTCGTAATCATGTCATAGCTGTTTCCTGTGTGAAATTGTTA
TCCGCTCACAATTCCACACAACATACGAGCCGGAAGCATAAAGTGTAAAGCCTGGGGTGCCTAATGAGTG
AGCTAACTCACATTAATTGCGTTGCGCTCACTGCCCGCTTTCCAGTCGGGAAACCTGTCGTGCCAGCTGC
ATTAATGAATCGGCCAACGCGCGGGGAGAGGCGGTTTGCGTATTGGGCGCTCTTCCGCTTCCTCGCTCAC
TGACTCGCTGCGCTCGGTCGTTCGGCTGCGGCGAGCGGTATCAGCTCACTCAAAGGCGGTAATACGGTTA
TCCACAGAATCAGGGGATAACGCAGGAAAGAACATGTGAGCAAAAGGCCAGCAAAAGGCCAGGAACCGTA
AAAAGGCCGCGTTGCTGGCGTTTTTCCATAGGCTCCGCCCCCCTGACGAGCATCACAAAAATCGACGCTC
AAGTCAGAGGTGGCGAAACCCGACAGGACTATAAAGATACCAGGCGTTTCCCCCTGGAAGCTCCCTCGTG
CGCTCTCCTGTTCCGACCCTGCCGCTTACCGGATACCTGTCCGCCTTTCTCCCTTCGGGAAGCGTGGCGC
TTTCTCATAGCTCACGCTGTAGGTATCTCAGTTCGGTGTAGGTCGTTCGCTCCAAGCTGGGCTGTGTGCA
CGAACCCCCCGTTCAGCCCGACCGCTGCGCCTTATCCGGTAACTATCGTCTTGAGTCCAACCCGGTAAGA
CACGACTTATCGCCACTGGCAGCAGCCACTGGTAACAGGATTAGCAGAGCGAGGTATGTAGGCGGTGCTA
CAGAGTTCTTGAAGTGGTGGCCTAACTACGGCTACACTAGAAGAACAGTATTTGGTATCTGCGCTCTGCT
GAAGCCAGTTACCTTCGGAAAAAGAGTTGGTAGCTCTTGATCCGGCAAACAAACCACCGCTGGTAGCGGT
GGTTTTTTTGTTTGCAAGCAGCAGATTACGCGCAGAAAAAAAGGATCTCAAGAAGATCCTTTGATCTTTT
CTACGGGGTCTGACGCTCAGTGGAACGAAAACTCACGTTAAGGGATTTTGGTCATGAGATTATCAAAAAG
GATCTTCACCTAGATCCTTTTAAATTAAAAATGAAGTTTTAAATCAATCTAAAGTATATATGAGTAAACT
TGGTCTGACAGTTACCAATGCTTAATCAGTGAGGCACCTATCTCAGCGATCTGTCTATTTCGTTCATCCA
TAGTTGCCTGACTCCCCGTCGTGTAGATAACTACGATACGGGAGGGCTTACCATCTGGCCCCAGTGCTGC
AATGATACCGCGAGACCCACGCTCACCGGCTCCAGATTTATCAGCAATAAACCAGCCAGCCGGAAGGGCC
GAGCGCAGAAGTGGTCCTGCAACTTTATCCGCCTCCATCCAGTCTATTAATTGTTGCCGGGAAGCTAGAG
TAAGTAGTTCGCCAGTTAATAGTTTGCGCAACGTTGTTGCCATTGCTACAGGCATCGTGGTGTCACGCTC
GTCGTTTGGTATGGCTTCATTCAGCTCCGGTTCCCAACGATCAAGGCGAGTTACATGATCCCCCATGTTG
TGCAAAAAAGCGGTTAGCTCCTTCGGTCCTCCGATCGTTGTCAGAAGTAAGTTGGCCGCAGTGTTATCAC
TCATGGTTATGGCAGCACTGCATAATTCTCTTACTGTCATGCCATCCGTAAGATGCTTTTCTGTGACTGG
TGAGTACTCAACCAAGTCATTCTGAGAATAGTGTATGCGGCGACCGAGTTGCTCTTGCCCGGCGTCAATA
CGGGATAATACCGCGCCACATAGCAGAACTTTAAAAGTGCTCATCATTGGAAAACGTTCTTCGGGGCGAA
AACTCTCAAGGATCTTACCGCTGTTGAGATCCAGTTCGATGTAACCCACTCGTGCACCCAACTGATCTTC
AGCATCTTTTACTTTCACCAGCGTTTCTGGGTGAGCAAAAACAGGAAGGCAAAATGCCGCAAAAAAGGGA
ATAAGGGCGACACGGAAATGTTGAATACTCATACTCTTCCTTTTTCAATATTATTGAAGCATTTATCAGG
GTTATTGTCTCATGAGCGGATACATATTTGAATGTATTTAGAAAAATAAACAAATAGGGGTTCCGCGCAC
ATTTCCCCGAAAAGTGCCACCTGACGTCTAAGAAACCATTATTATCATGACATTAACCTATAAAAATAGG
CGTATCACGAGGCCCTTTCGTCTCGCGCGTTTCGGTGATGACGGTGAAAACCTCTGACACATGCAGCTCC
CGGAGACGGTCACAGCTTGTCTGTAAGCGGATGCCGGGAGCAGACAAGCCCGTCAGGGCGCGTCAGCGGG
TGTTGGCGGGTGTCGGGGCTGGCTTAACTATGCGGCATCAGAGCAGATTGTACTGAGAGTGCACCATATG
CGGTGTGAAATACCGCACAGATGCGTAAGGAGAAAATACCGCATCAGGCGCCATTCGCCATTCAGGCTGC
GCAACTGTTGGGAAGGGCGATCGGTGCGGGCCTCTTCGCTATTACGCCAGCTGGCGAAAGGGGGATGTGC
TGCAAGGCGATTAAGTTGGGTAACGCCAGGGTTTTCCCAGTCACGACGTTGTAAAACGACGGCCAGTGCC
AAGCTGACGCG
Features (pLannotate 1.2.2; 30 found; start..end, strand, type, name):
      1..227     +  promoter       RSV promoter: Rous sarcoma virus enhancer/promoter
    228..408     +  LTR            5' LTR (truncated): truncated 5' long terminal repeat (LTR) from HIV-1
    455..580     +  misc_feature   HIV-1 Ψ: packaging signal of human immunodeficiency virus type 1
    564..902     +  CDS            HIV-1 gag (fragment): gag protein from human immunodeficiency virus 1; gag
   1073..1306    +  misc_feature   RRE: The Rev response element (RRE) of HIV-1 allows for Rev-dependent mRNA export from the nucleus to the cytoplasm.
   1683..1783    +  CDS            Rev (fragment): human immunodeficiency virus 1 (HIV-1) Rev protein; rev; enhances nuclear export of unspliced and incompletely spliced viral mRNAs
   1802..1918    +  misc_feature   cPPT/CTS: central polypurine tract and central termination sequence of HIV-1
   1931..2007    +  enhancer       CMV enhancer (fragment): human cytomegalovirus immediate early enhancer
   2008..2211    +  promoter       CMV promoter: human cytomegalovirus (CMV) immediate early promoter
   2290..2355    +  CDS            3xFLAG: three tandem FLAG® epitope tags, followed by an enterokinase cleavage site
   2356..4038    +  CDS            METTL16: MET16_HUMAN - Also known as METT10D From Homo sapiens (Human).
   4088..4299    +  promoter       EF-1α core promoter: core promoter for human elongation factor EF-1α
   4312..4580    +  LTR            5' LTR (truncated): truncated 5' long terminal repeat (LTR) from human T-cell leukemia virus (HTLV) type 1
   4637..5301    +  CDS            CopGFP (fragment): green fluorescent protein 2 from Pontellina plumata, also known as ppluGFP2 (Shagin et al., 2004)
   5425..6024    +  CDS            PuroR: puromycin N-acetyltransferase; pac from Streptomyces alboniger; confers resistance to puromycin
   6025..6613    +  misc_feature   WPRE: woodchuck hepatitis virus posttranscriptional regulatory element
   6608..6715    +  CDS            nef (fragment): NEF_SIVS4 - Experimental evidence at protein level: Swiss-Prot protein existence level 1. Interferes with TCR signaling from the cell membrane. Interacts with CD247/TCRZ (TCR zeta chain) and exert potent down- regulation of cell surface TCR/CD3 complexes. From Simian immunodeficiency virus (isolate F236/smH4) (SIV-sm) (Simian immunodeficiency virus sooty mangabey monkey).
   6740..6920    +  LTR            5' LTR (truncated): truncated 5' long terminal repeat (LTR) from HIV-1
   6992..7113    +  polyA_signal   SV40 poly(A) signal: SV40 polyadenylation signal
   7153..7288    +  rep_origin     SV40 ori: SV40 origin of replication
   7345..7361    -  protein_bind   lac operator: The lac repressor binds to the lac operator to inhibit transcription in E. coli. This inhibition can be relieved by adding lactose or isopropyl-β-D-thiogalactopyranoside (IPTG). lac repressor encoded by lacI
   7369..7399    -  promoter       lac promoter: promoter for the E. coli lac operon
   7414..7435    -  protein_bind   CAP binding site: CAP binding activates transcription in the presence of cAMP. E. coli catabolite activator protein
   7448..7540    -  CDS            lacI (fragment): lac repressor; lacI; The lac repressor binds to the lac operator to inhibit transcription in E. coli. This inhibition can be relieved by adding lactose or isopropyl-β-D-thiogalactopyranoside (IPTG).
   7723..8311    -  rep_origin     ori: high-copy-number ColE1/pMB1/pBR322/pUC origin of replication
   8482..9342    -  CDS            AmpR: β-lactamase; bla; confers resistance to ampicillin, carbenicillin, and related antibiotics
   9343..9447    -  promoter       AmpR promoter: bla
   9542..9577    +  CDS            rop (fragment): Rop protein, which maintains plasmids at low copy number; rop
   9679..9778    +  misc_feature   bom (fragment): basis of mobility region from pBR322
   9784..9938    -  CDS            lacZα (fragment): LacZα fragment of β-galactosidase; lacZ fragment
