[The description below was written by a language model from this plasmid's Addgene catalogue record and pLannotate feature annotations shown in this document.]
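Description:
PCDH-METTL16-3*Flag is a third-generation-style HIV-1 lentiviral expression plasmid built on the pCDH backbone for overexpressing wild-type human METTL16 (also known as METT10D) in mammalian cells. It is propagated in E. coli through a high-copy ColE1/pUC-type origin with ampicillin selection from the β-lactamase gene. The annotated fragments of lacZα, lacI, rop and bom, along with the lac promoter/operator, are backbone remnants with no evident role in the construct's function.

The viral portion begins with an RSV promoter fused to a truncated 5' LTR, which drives Tat-independent transcription of the genomic RNA in packaging cells. This is followed by the Ψ packaging signal with a gag fragment, the Rev response element for nuclear export of the unspliced transcript, and the cPPT/CTS, which aids nuclear import of the reverse-transcribed genome. Within this frame, a CMV immediate-early promoter drives an open reading frame in which a 3xFLAG epitope sits directly upstream of the METTL16 coding sequence. The protein is therefore N-terminally tagged, allowing detection or immunoprecipitation with anti-FLAG reagents.

A second cassette uses the EF-1α core promoter with an HTLV-1 LTR-derived element to express copGFP and puromycin N-acetyltransferase. The gap between these two coding sequences is unannotated, so the record does not state how they are linked. Together they allow fluorescent tracking and puromycin selection of transduced cells. A WPRE downstream enhances transcript expression, and the cassette ends in a truncated 3' LTR followed by an SV40 polyadenylation signal and an SV40 origin.
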