Addgene plasmid #196207: PCDH-METTL16-3*Flag
Purpose: overexpress METTL16
Depositing lab: Jianjun Chen. Depositing organization: Beckman Research Institute of the City of Hope.
Backbone
  Vector backbone: PCDH
  Vector type: Lentiviral
Growth in bacteria
  Bacterial resistance: Ampicillin, 100 μg/mL
  Growth temperature: 37°C
  Growth strain: NEB Stable
  Copy number: High Copy
Gene/Insert
  Gene/Insert name: WT METTL16
  Species: H. sapiens (human)
  Mutation: NO
  Entrez Gene: METTL16 (a.k.a. METT10D)
  Cloning method: Restriction Enzyme; 5′ cloning site Unknown (unknown if destroyed)
Resource information
  A portion of this plasmid was derived from a plasmid made by: Dr. Nicholas Conrad
Terms and licenses: Academic/Nonprofit Terms; Industry Terms: Not Available to Industry
How to cite: PCDH-METTL16-3*Flag was a gift from Jianjun Chen (Addgene plasmid # 196207 ; http://n2t.net/addgene:196207 ; RRID:Addgene_196207)
